Addgene plasmid #48042: pAGM8081
Purpose: (Empty Backbone)
Depositing lab: Sylvestre Marillonnet. Depositing organization: Leibniz Institute of Plant Biochemistry (IPB). Publication: A modular cloning system for standardized assembly of multigene constructs. Weber E, Engler C, Gruetzner R, Werner S, Marillonnet S. PLoS One. 2011 Feb 18;6(2):e16765. doi: 10.1371/journal.pone.0016765. PubMed 21364738.
Backbone
  Vector backbone: derived from pBIN19 and pUC19
  Backbone manufacturer: self-made
  Backbone size (bp): 4604
  Vector type: Unspecified
  Selectable markers: LacZ alpha
Growth in bacteria
  Bacterial resistance: Spectinomycin, 50 μg/mL
  Growth temperature: 37°C
  Growth strain: DH10B
  Copy number: High Copy
Gene/Insert
  Gene/Insert name: None
Terms and licenses: Academic/Nonprofit Terms; Industry Terms: Not Available to Industry
Depositor comments: level M cloning vector, replicates in E.coli and Agrobacterium, binary vector for Agrobacterium T-DNA delivery to plant cells
How to cite: pAGM8081 was a gift from Sylvestre Marillonnet (Addgene plasmid # 48042 ; http://n2t.net/addgene:48042 ; RRID:Addgene_48042)
