[The description below was written by a language model from this plasmid's Addgene catalogue record and pLannotate feature annotations shown in this document.]
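Description:
pAGM8081 is an empty level M acceptor vector from a modular cloning (MoClo) system for standardized assembly of multigene constructs. It doubles as a binary vector for Agrobacterium-mediated T-DNA delivery into plant cells. The backbone was built in-house from pBIN19 and pUC19 elements. The catalogue gives a backbone size of 4,604 bp, while the annotated full sequence is 5,201 nt; the record does not explain the difference, though it may reflect the lacZα stuffer region. Two replication systems allow it to shuttle between hosts. A high-copy ColE1/pUC-type origin supports propagation in E. coli, and the broad-host-range incP oriV, together with the trfA replication initiator gene, allows maintenance in Agrobacterium. Selection in bacteria is by spectinomycin, conferred by an aadA aminoglycoside adenylyltransferase gene. This gene lies downstream of a class 1 integron Pc promoter fragment and a short remnant of a gentamicin resistance gene, which is too small a fragment to be functional.

The plasmid is circular, so the nopaline-type left border (near position 4,500) and right border (near position 30) flank the short region that spans the sequence origin. That region holds a lacZα cassette with the CAP binding site, lac promoter, lac operator, a pUC18/19 polylinker and the lacZα fragment. This cassette is the recorded screening marker. In vectors of this kind it acts as a replaceable placeholder, so that successful assemblies displace it and can be recognised by blue/white screening. The feature table does not annotate the type IIS restriction sites or fusion overhangs used for assembly, and no plant selectable marker or plant promoter is present in the empty vector. Its typical use is as a recipient for combining several lower-level transcription units into a multigene T-DNA for plant transformation or transient expression.
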