Features (pLannotate 1.2.2; 15 found; start..end, strand, type, name):
     26..50      +  misc_feature   RB T-DNA repeat: right border repeat from nopaline C58 T-DNA
    147..778     +  rep_origin     oriV: incP origin of replication
    881..904     +  promoter       Pc promoter (fragment): intI1 (promoter lies within the coding sequence); class 1 integron promoter
   1080..1136    +  CDS            GmR (fragment): gentamycin acetyltransferase; aacC1; confers resistance to gentamycin
   1147..1934    +  CDS            SmR (fragment): aminoglycoside adenylyltransferase (Murphy, 1985); aadA; confers resistance to spectinomycin and streptomycin
   2275..2863    +  rep_origin     ori: high-copy-number ColE1/pMB1/pBR322/pUC origin of replication
   3199..4344    +  CDS            trfA: TRFA_ECOLX - Experimental evidence at protein level: Swiss-Prot protein existence level 1. Also involved in plasmid copy number control, promoting intermolecular coupling of protein bound iterons at oriV, which inhibits replication initiation. From Escherichia coli.
   4493..4517    +  misc_feature   LB T-DNA repeat: left border repeat from nopaline C58 T-DNA
   4607..4649    +  CDS            lacI (fragment): lac repressor; lacI; The lac repressor binds to the lac operator to inhibit transcription in E. coli. This inhibition can be relieved by adding lactose or isopropyl-β-D-thiogalactopyranoside (IPTG).
   4662..4683    +  protein_bind   CAP binding site: CAP binding activates transcription in the presence of cAMP. E. coli catabolite activator protein
   4698..4728    +  promoter       lac promoter: promoter for the E. coli lac operon
   4736..4752    +  protein_bind   lac operator: The lac repressor binds to the lac operator to inhibit transcription in E. coli. This inhibition can be relieved by adding lactose or isopropyl-β-D-thiogalactopyranoside (IPTG). lac repressor encoded by lacI
   4789..4845    -  misc_feature   MCS: pUC18/19 multiple cloning site
   4842..4999    +  CDS            lacZα (fragment): LacZα fragment of β-galactosidase; lacZ fragment
   5005..5104    -  misc_feature   bom (fragment): basis of mobility region from pBR322
>Addgene plasmid #48042 | pAGM8081 | depositor full sequence | sequence record 69042 | Full Sequence
GTGATCCGTTTAAACTATCAGTGTTTGACAGGATATATTGGCGGGTAAACCTAAGAGAAAAGAGCGTTTA
TTAGAATAATCGGATATTTAAAAGGGCGTGAAAAGGTTTATCCGTTCGTCCATTTGTATGTGCCAGCCGC
CTTTGCGACGCTCACCGGGCTGGTTGCCCTCGCCGCTGGGCTGGCGGCCGTCTATGGCCCTGCAAACGCG
CCAGAAACGCCGTCGAAGCCGTGTGCGAGACACCGCGGCCGCCGGCGTTGTGGATACCTCGCGGAAAACT
TGGCCCTCACTGACAGATGAGGGGCGGACGTTGACACTTGAGGGGCCGACTCACCCGGCGCGGCGTTGAC
AGATGAGGGGCAGGCTCGATTTCGGCCGGCGACGTGGAGCTGGCCAGCCTCGCAAATCGGCGAAAACGCC
TGATTTTACGCGAGTTTCCCACAGATGATGTGGACAAGCCTGGGGATAAGTGCCCTGCGGTATTGACACT
TGAGGGGCGCGACTACTGACAGATGAGGGGCGCGATCCTTGACACTTGAGGGGCAGAGTGCTGACAGATG
AGGGGCGCACCTATTGACATTTGAGGGGCTGTCCACAGGCAGAAAATCCAGCATTTGCAAGGGTTTCCGC
CCGTTTTTCGGCCACCGCTAACCTGTCTTTTAACCTGCTTTTAAACCAATATTTATAAACCTTGTTTTTA
ACCAGGGCTGCGCCCTGTGCGCGTGACCGCGCACGCCGAAGGGGGGTGCCCCCCCTTCTCGAACCCTCCC
GGCCCGCTAACGCGGGCCTCCCATCCCCCCAGGGGCTGCGCCCCTCGGCCGCGAACGGCCTCACCCCAAA
AATGGCAGCGCTGGCCAATTCCCGAGGCACGAACCCAGTGGACATAAGCCTGTTCGGTTCGTAAGCTGTA
ATGCAAGTAGCGTATGCGCTCACGCAACTGGTCCAGAACCTTGACCGAACGCAGCGGTGGTAACGGCGCA
GTGGCGGTTTTCATGGCTTGTTATGACTGTTTTTTTGGGGTACAGTCTATGCCTCGGGCATCCAAGCAGC
AAGCGCGTTACGCCGTGGGTCGATGTTTGATGTTATGGAGCAGCAACGATGTTACGCAGCAGGGCAGTCG
CCCTAAAACAAAGTTAAACATCATGGGGGAAGCGGTGATCGCCGAAGTATCGACTCAACTATCAGAGGTA
GTTGGCGTCATCGAGCGCCATCTCGAACCGACGTTGCTGGCCGTACATTTGTACGGCTCCGCAGTGGATG
GCGGCCTGAAGCCACACAGCGATATTGATTTGCTGGTTACGGTGACCGTAAGGCTTGATGAAACAACGCG
GCGAGCTTTGATCAACGACCTTTTGGAAACTTCGGCTTCCCCTGGAGAGAGCGAGATTCTCCGCGCTGTA
GAAGTCACCATTGTTGTGCACGACGACATCATTCCGTGGCGTTATCCAGCTAAGCGCGAACTGCAATTTG
GAGAATGGCAGCGCAATGACATTCTTGCAGGTATCTTCGAGCCAGCCACGATCGACATTGATCTGGCTAT
CTTGCTGACAAAAGCAAGAGAACATAGCGTTGCCTTGGTAGGTCCAGCGGCGGAGGAACTCTTTGATCCG
GTTCCTGAACAGGATCTATTTGAGGCGCTAAATGAAACCTTAACGCTATGGAACTCGCCGCCCGACTGGG
CTGGCGATGAGCGAAATGTAGTGCTTACGTTGTCCCGCATTTGGTACAGCGCAGTAACCGGCAAAATCGC
GCCGAAGGATGTCGCTGCCGACTGGGCAATGGAGCGCCTGCCGGCCCAGTATCAGCCCGTCATACTTGAA
GCTAGACAGGCTTATCTTGGACAAGAAGAAGATCGCTTGGCCTCGCGCGCAGATCAGTTGGAAGAATTTG
TCCATTACGTGAAAGGCGAGATCACCAAGGTAGTCGGCAAATAATGTCTAGCTAGAAATTCGTTCAAGCC
GACGCCGCTTCGCGGCGCGGCTTAACTCAAGCGTTAGATGCACTAAGCACATAATTGCTCACAGCCAAAC
TATCAGGTCAAGTCTGCTTTTATTATTTTTAAGCGTGCATAATAAGCCCTACACAAATTGGGAGATATAT
CATGCTGTCAGACCAAGTTTACTCATATATACTTTAGATTGATTTAAAACTTCATTTTTAATTTAAAAGG
ATCTAGGTGAAGATCCTTTTTGATAATCTCATGACCAAAATCCCTTAACGTGAGTTTTCGTTCCACTGAG
CGTCAGACCCCGTAGAAAAGATCAAAGGATCTTCTTGAGATCCTTTTTTTCTGCGCGTAATCTGCTGCTT
GCAAACAAAAAAACCACCGCTACCAGCGGTGGTTTGTTTGCCGGATCAAGAGCTACCAACTCTTTTTCCG
AAGGTAACTGGCTTCAGCAGAGCGCAGATACCAAATACTGTCCTTCTAGTGTAGCCGTAGTTAGGCCACC
ACTTCAAGAACTCTGTAGCACCGCCTACATACCTCGCTCTGCTAATCCTGTTACCAGTGGCTGCTGCCAG
TGGCGATAAGTCGTGTCTTACCGGGTTGGACTCAAGACGATAGTTACCGGATAAGGCGCAGCGGTCGGGC
TGAACGGGGGGTTCGTGCACACAGCCCAGCTTGGAGCGAACGACCTACACCGAACTGAGATACCTACAGC
GTGAGCTATGAGAAAGCGCCACGCTTCCCGAAGGGAGAAAGGCGGACAGGTATCCGGTAAGCGGCAGGGT
CGGAACAGGAGAGCGCACGAGGGAGCTTCCAGGGGGAAACGCCTGGTATCTTTATAGTCCTGTCGGGTTT
CGCCACCTCTGACTTGAGCGTCGATTTTTGTGATGCTCGTCAGGGGGGCGGAGCCTATGGAAAAACGCCA
GCAACGCGGCCTTTTTACGGTTCCTGGCAGATCCTAGATGTGGCGCAACGATGCCGGCGACAAGCAGGAG
CGCACCGACTTCTTCCGCATCAAGTGTTTTGGCTCTCAGGCCGAGGCCCACGGCAAGTATTTGGGCAAGG
GGTCGCTGGTATTCGTGCAGGGCAAGATTCGGAATACCAAGTACGAGAAGGACGGCCAGACGGTCTACGG
GACCGACTTCATTGCCGATAAGGTGGATTATCTGGACACCAAGGCACCAGGCGGGTCAAATCAGGAATAA
GGGCACATTGCCCCGGCGTGAGTCGGGGCAATCCCGCAAGGAGGGTGAATGAATCGGACGTTTGACCGGA
AGGCATACAGGCAAGAACTGATCGACGCGGGGTTTTCCGCCGAGGATGCCGAAACCATCGCAAGCCGCAC
CGTCATGCGTGCGCCCCGCGAAACCTTCCAGTCCGTCGGCTCGATGGTCCAGCAAGCTACGGCCAAGATC
GAGCGCGACAGCGTGCAACTGGCTCCCCCTGCCCTGCCCGCGCCATCGGCCGCCGTGGAGCGTTCGCGTC
GTCTTGAACAGGAGGCGGCAGGTTTGGCGAAGTCGATGACCATCGACACGCGAGGAACTATGACGACCAA
GAAGCGAAAAACCGCCGGCGAGGACCTGGCAAAACAGGTCAGCGAGGCCAAGCAGGCCGCGTTGCTGAAA
CACACGAAGCAGCAGATCAAGGAAATGCAGCTTTCCTTGTTCGATATTGCGCCGTGGCCGGACACGATGC
GAGCGATGCCAAACGACACGGCCCGCTCTGCCCTGTTCACCACGCGCAACAAGAAAATCCCGCGCGAGGC
GCTGCAAAACAAGGTCATTTTCCACGTCAACAAGGACGTGAAGATCACCTACACCGGCGTCGAGCTGCGG
GCCGACGATGACGAACTGGTGTGGCAGCAGGTGTTGGAGTACGCGAAGCGCACCCCTATCGGCGAGCCGA
TCACCTTCACGTTCTACGAGCTTTGCCAGGACCTGGGCTGGTCGATCAATGGCCGGTATTACACGAAGGC
CGAGGAATGCCTGTCGCGCCTACAGGCGACGGCGATGGGCTTCACGTCCGACCGCGTTGGGCACCTGGAA
TCGGTGTCGCTGCTGCACCGCTTCCGCGTCCTGGACCGTGGCAAGAAAACGTCCCGTTGCCAGGTCCTGA
TCGACGAGGAAATCGTCGTGCTGTTTGCTGGCGACCACTACACGAAATTCATATGGGAGAAGTACCGCAA
GCTGTCGCCGACGGCCCGACGGATGTTCGACTATTTCAGCTCGCACCGGGAGCCGTACCCGCTCAAGCTG
GAAACCTTCCGCCTCATGTGCGGATCGGATTCCACCCGCGTGAAGAAGTGGCGCGAGCAGGTCGGCGAAG
CCTGCGAAGAGTTGCGAGGCAGCGGCCTGGTGGAACACGCCTGGGTCAATGATGACCTGGTGCATTGCAA
ACGCTAGGGCCTTGTGGGGTCAGTTCCGGCTGGGGGTTCAGCAGCCCCTGCTCGGATCTGTTGGACCGGA
CAGTAGTCATGGTTGATGGGCTGCCTGTATCGAGTGGTGATTTTGTGCCGAGCTGCCGGTCGGGGAGCTG
TTGGCTGGCTGGTGGCAGGATATATTGTGGTGTAAACAAATTGACGCTTAGACAACTTAATAACACATTG
CGGACGTTTTTAATGTACTGGGGTTGAACACTCTGTGGGTCTCATGTGTTGTCTTCGCAGCTGGCACGAC
AGGTTTCCCGACTGGAAAGCGGGCAGTGAGCGCAACGCAATTAATGTGAGTTAGCTCACTCATTAGGCAC
CCCAGGCTTTACACTTTATGCTTCCGGCTCGTATGTTGTGTGGAATTGTGAGCGGATAACAATTTCACAC
AGGAAACAGCTATGACCATGATTACGCCAAGCTTGCATGCCTGCAGGTCGACTCTAGAGGATCCCCGGGT
ACCGAGCTCGAATTCACTGGCCGTCGTTTTACAACGTCGTGACTGGGAAAACCCTGGCGTTACCCAACTT
AATCGCCTTGCAGCACATCCCCCTTTCGCCAGCTGGCGTAATAGCGAAGAGGCCCGCACCGATCGCCCTT
CCCAACAGTTGCGCAGCCTGAATGGCGAATGGCGCCTGATGCGGTATTTTCTCCTTACGCATCTGTGCGG
TATTTCACACCGCATATGGTGCACTCTCAGTACAATCTGCTCTGATGCCGCATAGTTAAGCCAGCCCCGA
CACCCGCCAACACCCGCTGACGCGCCCTGACGGGCTTGTCTGCTCCCGGCATCCGCTTACAGACAAGCTG
TGAGAAGACAAGGGACACGAA
