>Addgene plasmid #48042 | pAGM8081 | addgene partial sequence | sequence record 74213 | LB-F1 5'-gtggtgtaaacaaattgacgc-3'
CATTGCGGACGTTTTTAATGTACTGGGGTTGAACACTCTGTGGGTCTCATGTGTTGTCTTCGCAGCTGGC
ACGACAGGTTTCCCGACTGGAAAGCGGGCAGTGAGCGCAACGCAATTAATGTGAGTTAGCTCACTCATTA
GGCACCCCAGGCTTTACACTTTATGCTTCCGGCTCGTATGTTGTGTGGAATTGTGAGCGGATAACAATTT
CACACAGGAAACAGCTATGACCATGATTACGCCAAGCTTGCATGCCTGCAGGTCGACTCTAGAGGATCCC
CGGGTACCGAGCTCGAATTCACTGGCCGTCGTTTTACAACGTCGTGACTGGGAAAACCCTGGCGTTACCC
AACTTAATCGCCTTGCAGCACATCCCCCTTTCGCCAGCTGGCGTAATAGCGAAGAGGCCCGCACCGATCG
CCCTTCCCAACAGTTGCGCAGCCTGAATGGCGAATGGCGCCTGATGCGGTATTTTCTCCTTACGCATCTG
TGCGGTATTTCACACCGCATATGGTGCACTCTCAGTACAATCTGCTCTGATGCCGCATAGTTAAGCCAGC
CCCGACACCCGCCAACACCCGCTGACGCGCCCTGACGGGCTTGTCTGCTCCCGGCATCCGCTTACAGACA
AGCTGTGAGAAGACAAGGGACACGAAGTGATCCGTTTAAACTATCAGTGTTTGACAGGATATATTGGCGG
GTAAACCTAAGAGAAAAGAGCGTTTATTAGAATAATCGGATATTTAAAAGGGCGTGAAAAGGTTTATCCG
TTCGTCCATTTGTATGTGCCAGCCGCCTTTGCGACGCTCACCGGGCTGGTTGCCCTCGCCGCTGGGCTGG
CGGCCGTCTATGGCCCTGCAAACGCGCCAGAAACGCCGTCGAAGCCGTGTGCGAGACACCGCGGCCGCCG
GCGTTGTGGATACCTCGCGGAAAACTTGGCCCTCACTGACAGATGAGGGGCGGACGTTGACACTTGAGGG
GCCGACTCACC
